Addgene plasmid #34198: KHBD00036
Depositing lab: Bart Deplancke. Depositing organization: Swiss Federal Institute of Technology (EPFL). Publication: Automated protein-DNA interaction screening of Drosophila regulatory elements. Korneel Hens, Jean-Daniel Feuz, Alina Isakova, Antonina Lagovitina, Andreas Massouras, Julien Bryois, Patrick Callaerts, Susan E. Celniker, Bart Deplancke. Nat Methods. 2011 Oct 30;8(12):1065-70. 10.1038/nmeth.1763 PubMed 22037703.
Backbone
  Vector backbone: pDONR221
  Backbone manufacturer: Invitrogen
  Backbone size w/o insert (bp): 2536
  Vector type: Gateway Donor Vector
Growth in bacteria
  Bacterial resistance: Kanamycin, 50 μg/mL
  Growth temperature: 37°C
  Growth strain: DH5alpha
  Copy number: High Copy
Gene/Insert
  Gene/Insert name: CG11387 (alt names: FBgn0004198; ct; cut)
  Species: D. melanogaster (fly)
  Insert size (bp): 771
  Entrez Gene: ct (a.k.a. Dmel_CG11387, BcDNA:GH10590, CG11387, CT, CUT, Ct, Cut, Dmel\CG11387, kf, l(1)7Ba, l(1)7Bb, l(1)VE614)
  Cloning method: Gateway Cloning
  Sequencing primers: 5′ M13F; 3′ M13R
Terms and licenses: Academic/Nonprofit Terms; Industry Terms: Not Available to Industry
Depositor comments: Please note that the ORFs in this collection were cloned open-ended (without a stop codon).
How to cite: KHBD00036 was a gift from Bart Deplancke (Addgene plasmid # 34198 ; http://n2t.net/addgene:34198 ; RRID:Addgene_34198)
