[The description below was written by a language model from this plasmid's Addgene catalogue record.]
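Description:
KHBD00036 is a Gateway clone built on the Invitrogen pDONR221 backbone and carrying coding sequence from the Drosophila melanogaster gene cut (ct, CG11387), which encodes a homeodomain transcription factor. It is catalogued as a Gateway donor vector. Because the insert was introduced by Gateway cloning, the plasmid effectively functions as an entry clone, in which the fly sequence would be expected to sit between recombination sites in place of the donor vector's original selection cassette. No feature table accompanies the record, so the att sites and other elements cannot be confirmed individually. The plasmid is maintained in E. coli at high copy number and selected with kanamycin. M13 forward and reverse primer sites flank the insert for sequence verification.

The insert is listed at 771 bp in a backbone of about 2.5 kb. The record does not say whether this is a full-length isoform or a partial segment of cut, such as a DNA-binding region, so this should be checked before use. The backbone is a cloning intermediate rather than an expression vector, and the record lists no promoter, tag or reporter. The depositor notes that ORFs in this collection were cloned open-ended, without a stop codon. This allows the sequence to be moved by recombination into destination vectors that add C-terminal fusions as well as N-terminal ones.

The clone belongs to a collection of Drosophila transcription factor ORFs assembled for automated screening of protein–DNA interactions at fly regulatory elements. Its typical use is as a source clone for shuttling cut coding sequence into expression vectors for such assays.
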