>Addgene plasmid #34198 | KHBD00036 | depositor partial sequence | sequence record 40765 | KHBD00036 sequence 771 bps
ATGATGATGAGGGAGGCGGCAGCCGCGGCAGCAGCGGCGGCATTGCAACAGCAGCAGCAACAGCAATCAC
CACTCCATTCGCCGGCGAATGAAGTTGCGATTCCCACAGAACAGCCAGCGGCAACAGTGGCAACAGGAGC
CGCTGCTGCAGCAGCCGCAGCAGCAACACCGATTGCAACTGGCAACGTCAAAAGCGGCAGCACCACCAGC
AACGCCAATCACACCAACAGCAACAATAGTCACCAGGACGAGGAGGAGCTGGACGATGAGGAGGAGGACG
AGGAGGAGGATGAGGACGAGGATGATGAGGAGGAGAATGCCTCGATGCAATCGAATGCTGATGATATGGA
GCTGGATGCGCAGCAAGAAACCAGAACTGAGCCAAGTGCAACAACACAACAGCAGCATCAGCAGCAGGAT
ACAGAGGATCTTGAGGAGAACAAGGATGCGGGGGAGGCTAGTTTAAATGTTAGCAATAATCACAATACAA
CCGATAGCAATAATAGTTGTAGTCGAAAGAACAACAATGGCGGCAATGAAAGTGAGCAACATGTGGCCAG
TTCGGCGGAGGACGATGATTGCGCCAACAACAATACAAATACCAGCAATAACAACAATACCAGCAACACC
GCCACCAGCAACACGAACAACAACAATAATAATAACAGCAGCAGCGGCAACAGCGAGAAGCGCAAGAAGA
AGAACAATAACAACAACAACGGCCAGCCTGCTGTTCTATTAGCCGCCAAAGATAAAGAGGTAAGTTTCAA
C
