>Addgene plasmid #34198 | KHBD00036 | addgene partial sequence | sequence record 41668 | M13-Rev 5'-CAGGAAACAGCTATGACC-3'
AATGATTTTATTTTGACTGATAGTGACCTGTTCGTTGCAACAAATTGATAAGCAATGCTTTCTTATAATG
CCAACTTTGTACAAGAAAGTTGGCAAGTTGAAACTTACCTCTTTATCTTTGGCGGCTAATAGAACAGCAG
GCTGGCCGTTGTTGTTGTTATTGTTCTTCTTCTTGCGCTTCTCGCTGTTGCCGCTGCTGCTGTTATTATT
ATTGTTGTTGTTCGTGTTGCTGGTGGCGGTGTTGCTGGTATTGTTGTTATTGCTGGTATTTGTATTGTTG
TTGGCGCAATCATCGTCCTCCGCCGAACTGGCCACATGTTGCTCACTTTCATTGCCGCCATTGTTGTTCT
TTCGACTACAACTATTATTGCTATCGGTTGTATTGTGATTATTGCTAACATTTAAACTAGCCTCCCCCGC
ATCCTTGTTCTCCTCAAGATCCTCTGTATCCTGCTGCTGATGCTGCTGTTGTGTTGTTGCACTTGGCTCA
GTTCTGGTTTCTTGCTGCGCATCCAGCTCCATATCATCAGCATTCGATTGCATCGAGGCATTCTCCTCCT
CATCATCCTCGTCCTCATCCTCCTCCTCGTCCTCCTCCTCATCGTCCAGCTCCTCCTCGTCCTGGTGACT
ATTGTTGCTGTTGGTGTGATTGGCGTTGCTGGTGGTGCTGCCGCTTTTGACGTTGCCAGTTGCAATCGGT
GTTGCTGCTGCGGCT
